Addgene plasmid #193137: pHR-PGK- dCas9-SunTag-P2A-HygR
Purpose: Expresses dCas9 fused to the SunTag scaffold
Depositing lab: Brad Rosenberg. Depositing organization: Icahn School of Medicine at Mount Sinai. Publication: Inducible CRISPR activation screen for interferon-stimulated genes identifies OAS1 as a SARS-CoV-2 restriction factor. Danziger O, Patel RS, DeGrace EJ, Rosen MR, Rosenberg BR. PLoS Pathog. 2022 Apr 14;18(4):e1010464. doi: 10.1371/journal.ppat.1010464. eCollection 2022 Apr. PubMed 35421191.
Backbone
  Vector backbone: pHR_PGK
  Backbone size w/o insert (bp): 8960
  Total vector size (bp): 15217
  Vector type: Lentiviral
  Selectable markers: Hygromycin
Growth in bacteria
  Bacterial resistance: Ampicillin, 100 μg/mL
  Growth temperature: 37°C
  Growth strain: NEB Stable
  Copy number: High Copy
Gene/Insert
  Gene/Insert name: dCas9-SunTag-T2A-HygR
  Species: H. sapiens (human)
  Insert size (bp): 6100
  Promoter: PGK
  Cloning method: Gibson Cloning
  Sequencing primers: 5′ GCTTCAAAAGCGCACGTCTG; 3′ CATAGCGTAAAAGGAGCAACA
Terms and licenses: Academic/Nonprofit Terms; Industry Terms: Not Available to Industry
How to cite: pHR-PGK- dCas9-SunTag-P2A-HygR was a gift from Brad Rosenberg (Addgene plasmid # 193137 ; http://n2t.net/addgene:193137 ; RRID:Addgene_193137)
