[The description below was written by a language model from this plasmid's Addgene catalogue record and pLannotate feature annotations shown in this document.]
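Description:
pHR-PGK-dCas9-SunTag-P2A-HygR is a self-inactivating HIV-1-based lentiviral transfer vector built on the pHR_PGK backbone, about 15.2 kb in total. It is propagated in E. coli through a high-copy ColE1/pUC-type origin with ampicillin selection (AmpR). The viral cassette runs from a truncated 5' LTR through the Ψ packaging signal with a partial gag sequence, the Rev response element for Rev-dependent nuclear export of the genomic RNA, and the cPPT/CTS. It ends in a WPRE that boosts transcript stability and expression, followed by a ΔU3 3' LTR that disables LTR promoter activity after integration. The backbone outside the LTRs carries older vector remnants, including an SV40 promoter driving gpt fragments with SV40 small t intron and poly(A) sequences, plus fragments of TcR, rop and lacI. These fragments do not appear to contribute to the payload.

The payload is a single open reading frame driven by the mouse PGK promoter. It encodes Streptococcus pyogenes Cas9, which the catalogue describes as the nuclease-dead dCas9 form although the annotation labels it simply Cas9. This is fused to the SunTag scaffold, an array of optimized GCN4_v4 peptide epitopes that recruit multiple copies of an scFv-fused effector supplied separately. The annotation detects only some of the repeats, so the copy number is not established by the record. A 2A self-cleaving peptide links the fusion to a hygromycin resistance gene, allowing selection of transduced mammalian cells. The plasmid name calls the peptide P2A while the insert field says T2A, and it is not annotated in the feature table. The associated work used the construct for inducible CRISPR activation screening of interferon-stimulated genes.
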