Features (pLannotate 1.2.2; 38 found; start..end, strand, type, name):
     66..299     +  LTR            3' LTR (ΔU3): self-inactivating 3' long terminal repeat (LTR) from HIV-1
    324..342     -  promoter       SP6 promoter: promoter for bacteriophage SP6 RNA polymerase
    570..849     +  CDS            TcR (fragment): tetracycline efflux protein; tet; confers resistance to tetracycline
    850..898     -  misc_feature   bom (fragment): basis of mobility region from pBR322
   1000..1035    -  CDS            rop (fragment): Rop protein, which maintains plasmids at low copy number; rop
   1130..1234    +  promoter       AmpR promoter: bla
   1235..2095    +  CDS            AmpR: β-lactamase; bla; confers resistance to ampicillin, carbenicillin, and related antibiotics
   2266..2854    +  rep_origin     ori: high-copy-number ColE1/pMB1/pBR322/pUC origin of replication
   3037..3093    +  CDS            lacI (fragment): lac repressor; lacI; The lac repressor binds to the lac operator to inhibit transcription in E. coli. This inhibition can be relieved by adding lactose or isopropyl-β-D-thiogalactopyranoside (IPTG).
   3100..3429    +  promoter       SV40 promoter: SV40 enhancer and early promoter
   3629..3748    +  CDS            gpt (fragment): XGPT_ECOLI - Also known as gpp, gxu. Experimental evidence at protein level: Swiss-Prot protein existence level 1. Purine salvage pathway enzyme that catalyzes the transfer of the ribosyl-5-phosphate group from 5-phospho-alpha-D-ribose 1- diphosphate (PRPP) to the N9 position of the 6-oxopurines guanine and xanthine to form the corresponding ribonucleotides GMP (guanosine 5'- monophosphate) and XMP (xanthosine 5'-monophosphate), with the release of PPi. To a lesser extent, also acts on hypoxanthine (PubMed:9100006, PubMed:3886014). Does not ribophosphorylate adenine (PubMed:3886014). From Esch
   3748..4083    +  CDS            gpt (fragment): XGPT_ECOLI - Also known as gpp, gxu. Experimental evidence at protein level: Swiss-Prot protein existence level 1. Purine salvage pathway enzyme that catalyzes the transfer of the ribosyl-5-phosphate group from 5-phospho-alpha-D-ribose 1- diphosphate (PRPP) to the N9 position of the 6-oxopurines guanine and xanthine to form the corresponding ribonucleotides GMP (guanosine 5'- monophosphate) and XMP (xanthosine 5'-monophosphate), with the release of PPi. To a lesser extent, also acts on hypoxanthine (PubMed:9100006, PubMed:3886014). Does not ribophosphorylate adenine (PubMed:3886014). From Esch
   4178..4483    +  CDS            frsA (fragment): FRSA_ECOLI - Also known as yafA. Experimental evidence at protein level: Swiss-Prot protein existence level 1. Catalyzes the hydrolysis of esters (PubMed:15808744). Displays esterase activity toward pNP-butyrate (PubMed:15808744). May stimulate mixed-acid fermentation by acting as a fermentation/respiration switch that down-regulates respiration and up- regulates fermentation rates (PubMed:15169777). From Escherichia coli (strain K12).
   4487..4561    +  CDS            small t antigen (fragment): SV40 (simian virus 40) small t antigen
   4563..4628    +  intron         small t intron: SV40 (simian virus 40) small t antigen intron
   4758..4778    +  CDS            SV40 NLS: nuclear localization signal of SV40 (simian virus 40) large T antigen
   5097..5180    +  CDS            large T antigen (fragment): large T antigen from SV40 (simian virus 40)
   5203..5337    +  polyA_signal   SV40 poly(A) signal: SV40 polyadenylation signal
   5504..5833    +  CDS            nef (fragment): NEF_HV1BR - Experimental evidence at protein level: Swiss-Prot protein existence level 1. Extracellular Nef protein targets CD4(+) T-lymphocytes for apoptosis by interacting with CXCR4 surface receptors (PubMed:14990729). From Human immunodeficiency virus type 1 group M subtype B (isolate BRU/LAI) (HIV-1).
   5881..6138    +  LTR            5' LTR (truncated): truncated 5' long terminal repeat (LTR) from HIV-1
   6185..6310    +  misc_feature   HIV-1 Ψ: packaging signal of human immunodeficiency virus type 1
   6294..6632    +  CDS            HIV-1 gag (fragment): gag protein from human immunodeficiency virus 1; gag
   6807..7040    +  misc_feature   RRE: The Rev response element (RRE) of HIV-1 allows for Rev-dependent mRNA export from the nucleus to the cytoplasm.
   7417..7517    +  CDS            Rev (fragment): human immunodeficiency virus 1 (HIV-1) Rev protein; rev; enhances nuclear export of unspliced and incompletely spliced viral mRNAs
   7554..7671    +  misc_feature   cPPT/CTS: central polypurine tract and central termination sequence of HIV-1
   7708..7730    -  misc_feature   MCS (fragment): pBluescript multiple cloning site
   7731..8230    +  promoter       PGK promoter: mouse phosphoglycerate kinase 1 promoter
   8334..8354    +  misc_feature   MCS (fragment): multiple cloning site
   8361..12464   +  CDS            Cas9: Cas9 (Csn1) endonuclease from the Streptococcus pyogenes Type II CRISPR/Cas system generates RNA-guided double strand breaks in DNA
  12624..12680   +  CDS            GCN4_v4: GCN4 peptide optimized to improve solubility while preserving binding to an scFv-GFP fusion protein (Tanenbaum et al., 2014)
  12998..13021   +  CDS            GCN4_v4 (fragment): GCN4 peptide optimized to improve solubility while preserving binding to an scFv-GFP fusion protein (Tanenbaum et al., 2014)
  13290..13312   +  CDS            GCN4_v4 (fragment): GCN4 peptide optimized to improve solubility while preserving binding to an scFv-GFP fusion protein (Tanenbaum et al., 2014)
  13511..14530   +  CDS            HygR: aminoglycoside phosphotransferase from E. coli; aph(4)-Ia; confers resistance to hygromycin
  14588..14618   +  misc_feature   MCS (fragment): pUC18/19 multiple cloning site
  14619..14637   +  misc_feature   MCS (fragment): pBluescript multiple cloning site
  14637..15225   +  misc_feature   WPRE: woodchuck hepatitis virus posttranscriptional regulatory element
  15226..15248   +  misc_feature   MCS (fragment): pBluescript multiple cloning site
  15265..64      +  CDS            nef (fragment) (across the origin): NEF_HV1Z2 - Experimental evidence at protein level: Swiss-Prot protein existence level 1. Extracellular Nef protein targets CD4(+) T-lymphocytes for apoptosis by interacting with CXCR4 surface receptors. From Human immunodeficiency virus type 1 group M subtype D (isolate Z2/CDC-Z34) (HIV-1).
>Addgene plasmid #193137 | pHR-PGK- dCas9-SunTag-P2A-HygR | addgene full sequence | sequence record 377148 | Addgene NGS Result
TTTAAGACCAATGACTTACAAGGCAGCTGTAGATCTTAGCCACTTTTTAAAAGAAAAGGGGGGACTGGAA
GGGCTAATTCACTCCCAACGAAGACAAGATCTGCTTTTTGCTTGTACTGGGTCTCTCTGGTTAGACCAGA
TCTGAGCCTGGGAGCTCTCTGGCTAACTAGGGAACCCACTGCTTAAGCCTCAATAAAGCTTGCCTTGAGT
GCTTCAAGTAGTGTGTGCCCGTCTGTTGTGTGACTCTGGTAACTAGAGATCCCTCAGACCCTTTTAGTCA
GTGTGGAAAATCTCTAGCAGCATCTAGAATTAATTCCGTGTATTCTATAGTGTCACCTAAATCGTATGTG
TATGATACATAAGGTTATGTATTAATTGTAGCCGCGTTCTAACGACAATATGTACAAGCCTAATTGTGTA
GCATCTGGCTTACTGAAGCAGACCCTATCATCTCTCTCGTAAACTGCCGTCAGAGTCGGTTTGGTTGGAC
GAACCTTCTGAGTTTCTGGTAACGCCGTCCCGCACCCGGAAATGGTCAGCGAACCAATCAGCAGGGTCAT
CGCTAGCCAGATCCTCTACGCCGGACGCATCGTGGCCGGCATCACCGGCGCCACAGGTGCGGTTGCTGGC
GCCTATATCGCCGACATCACCGATGGGGAAGATCGGGCTCGCCACTTCGGGCTCATGAGCGCTTGTTTCG
GCGTGGGTATGGTGGCAGGCCCCGTGGCCGGGGGACTGTTGGGCGCCATCTCCTTGCATGCACCATTCCT
TGCGGCGGCGGTGCTCAACGGCCTCAACCTACTACTGGGCTGCTTCCTAATGCAGGAGTCGCATAAGGGA
GAGCGTCGAATGGTGCACTCTCAGTACAATCTGCTCTGATGCCGCATAGTTAAGCCAGCCCCGACACCCG
CCAACACCCGCTGACGCGCCCTGACGGGCTTGTCTGCTCCCGGCATCCGCTTACAGACAAGCTGTGACCG
TCTCCGGGAGCTGCATGTGTCAGAGGTTTTCACCGTCATCACCGAAACGCGCGAGACGAAAGGGCCTCGT
GATACGCCTATTTTTATAGGTTAATGTCATGATAATAATGGTTTCTTAGACGTCAGGTGGCACTTTTCGG
GGAAATGTGCGCGGAACCCCTATTTGTTTATTTTTCTAAATACATTCAAATATGTATCCGCTCATGAGAC
AATAACCCTGATAAATGCTTCAATAATATTGAAAAAGGAAGAGTATGAGTATTCAACATTTCCGTGTCGC
CCTTATTCCCTTTTTTGCGGCATTTTGCCTTCCTGTTTTTGCTCACCCAGAAACGCTGGTGAAAGTAAAA
GATGCTGAAGATCAGTTGGGTGCACGAGTGGGTTACATCGAACTGGATCTCAACAGCGGTAAGATCCTTG
AGAGTTTTCGCCCCGAAGAACGTTTTCCAATGATGAGCACTTTTAAAGTTCTGCTATGTGGCGCGGTATT
ATCCCGTATTGACGCCGGGCAAGAGCAACTCGGTCGCCGCATACACTATTCTCAGAATGACTTGGTTGAG
TACTCACCAGTCACAGAAAAGCATCTTACGGATGGCATGACAGTAAGAGAATTATGCAGTGCTGCCATAA
CCATGAGTGATAACACTGCGGCCAACTTACTTCTGACAACGATCGGAGGACCGAAGGAGCTAACCGCTTT
TTTGCACAACATGGGGGATCATGTAACTCGCCTTGATCGTTGGGAACCGGAGCTGAATGAAGCCATACCA
AACGACGAGCGTGACACCACGATGCCTGTAGCAATGGCAACAACGTTGCGCAAACTATTAACTGGCGAAC
TACTTACTCTAGCTTCCCGGCAACAATTAATAGACTGGATGGAGGCGGATAAAGTTGCAGGACCACTTCT
GCGCTCGGCCCTTCCGGCTGGCTGGTTTATTGCTGATAAATCTGGAGCCGGTGAGCGTGGGTCTCGCGGT
ATCATTGCAGCACTGGGGCCAGATGGTAAGCCCTCCCGTATCGTAGTTATCTACACGACGGGGAGTCAGG
CAACTATGGATGAACGAAATAGACAGATCGCTGAGATAGGTGCCTCACTGATTAAGCATTGGTAACTGTC
AGACCAAGTTTACTCATATATACTTTAGATTGATTTAAAACTTCATTTTTAATTTAAAAGGATCTAGGTG
AAGATCCTTTTTGATAATCTCATGACCAAAATCCCTTAACGTGAGTTTTCGTTCCACTGAGCGTCAGACC
CCGTAGAAAAGATCAAAGGATCTTCTTGAGATCCTTTTTTTCTGCGCGTAATCTGCTGCTTGCAAACAAA
AAAACCACCGCTACCAGCGGTGGTTTGTTTGCCGGATCAAGAGCTACCAACTCTTTTTCCGAAGGTAACT
GGCTTCAGCAGAGCGCAGATACCAAATACTGTTCTTCTAGTGTAGCCGTAGTTAGGCCACCACTTCAAGA
ACTCTGTAGCACCGCCTACATACCTCGCTCTGCTAATCCTGTTACCAGTGGCTGCTGCCAGTGGCGATAA
GTCGTGTCTTACCGGGTTGGACTCAAGACGATAGTTACCGGATAAGGCGCAGCGGTCGGGCTGAACGGGG
GGTTCGTGCACACAGCCCAGCTTGGAGCGAACGACCTACACCGAACTGAGATACCTACAGCGTGAGCTAT
GAGAAAGCGCCACGCTTCCCGAAGGGAGAAAGGCGGACAGGTATCCGGTAAGCGGCAGGGTCGGAACAGG
AGAGCGCACGAGGGAGCTTCCAGGGGGAAACGCCTGGTATCTTTATAGTCCTGTCGGGTTTCGCCACCTC
TGACTTGAGCGTCGATTTTTGTGATGCTCGTCAGGGGGGCGGAGCCTATGGAAAAACGCCAGCAACGCGG
CCTTTTTACGGTTCCTGGCCTTTTGCTGGCCTTTTGCTCACATGTTCTTTCCTGCGTTATCCCCTGATTC
TGTGGATAACCGTATTACCGCCTTTGAGTGAGCTGATACCGCTCGCCGCAGCCGAACGACCGAGCGCAGC
GAGTCAGTGAGCGAGGAAGCGGAAGAGCGCCCAATACGCAAACCGCCTCTCCCCGCGCGTTGGCCGATTC
ATTAATGCAGCTGTGGAATGTGTGTCAGTTAGGGTGTGGAAAGTCCCCAGGCTCCCCAGCAGGCAGAAGT
ATGCAAAGCATGCATCTCAATTAGTCAGCAACCAGGTGTGGAAAGTCCCCAGGCTCCCCAGCAGGCAGAA
GTATGCAAAGCATGCATCTCAATTAGTCAGCAACCATAGTCCCGCCCCTAACTCCGCCCATCCCGCCCCT
AACTCCGCCCAGTTCCGCCCATTCTCCGCCCCATGGCTGACTAATTTTTTTTATTTATGCAGAGGCCGAG
GCCGCCTCGGCCTCTGAGCTATTCCAGAAGTAGTGAGGAGGCTTTTTTGGAGGCCTAGGCTTTTGCAAAA
AGCTTGGACACAAGACAGGCTTGCGAGATATGTTTGAGAATACCACTTTATCCCGCGTCAGGGAGAGGCA
GTGCGTAAAAAGACGCGGACTCATGTGAAATACTGGTTTTTAGTGCGCCAGATCTCTATAATCTCGCGCA
ACCTATTTTCCCCTCGAACACTTTTTAAGCCGTAGATAAACAGGCTGGGACACTTCACATGAGCGAAAAA
TACATCGTCACCTGGGACATGTTGCAGATCCATGCACGTAAACTCGCAAGCCGACTGATGCCTTCTGAAC
AATGGAAAGGCATTATTGCCGTAAGCCGTGGCGGTCTGTACCGGGTGCGTTACTGGCGCGTGAACTGGGT
ATTCGTCATGTCGATACCGTTTGTATTTCCAGCTACGATCACGACAACCAGCGCGAGCTTAAAGTGCTGA
AACGCGCAGAAGGCGATGGCGAAGGCTTCATCGTTATTGATGACCTGGTGGATACCGGTGGTACTGCGGT
TGCGATTCGTGAAATGTATCCAAAAGCGCACTTTGTCACCATCTTCGCAAAACCGGCTGGTCGTCCGCTG
GTTGATGACTATGTTGTTGATATCCCGCAAGATACCTGGATTGAACAGCCGTGGGATATGGGCGTCGTAT
TCGTCCCGCCAATCTCCGGTCGCTAATCTTTTCAACGCCTGGCACTGCCGGGCGTTGTTCTTTTTAACTT
CAGGCGGGTTACAATAGTTTCCAGTAAGTATTCTGGAGGCTGCATCCATGACACAGGCAAACCTGAGCGA
AACCCTGTTCAAACCCCGCTTTAAACATCCTGAAACCTCGACGCTAGTCCGCCGCTTTAATCACGGCGCA
CAACCGCCTGTGCAGTCGGCCCTTGATGGTAAAACCATCCCTCACTGGTATCGCATGATTAACCGTCTGA
TGTGGATCTGGCGCGGCATTGACCCACGCGAAATCCTCGACGTCCAGGCACGTATTGTGATGAGCGATGC
CGAACGTACCGACGATGATTTATACGATACGGTGATTGGCTACCGTGGCGGCAACTGGATTTATGAGTGG
GCCCCGGATCTTTGTGAAGGAACCTTACTTCTGTGGTGTGACATAATTGGACAAACTACCTACAGAGATT
TAAAGCTCTAAGGTAAATATAAAATTTTTAAGTGTATAATGTGTTAAACTACTGATTCTAATTGTTTGTG
TATTTTAGATTCCAACCTATGGAACTGATGAATGGGAGCAGTGGTGGAATGCCTTTAATGAGGAAAACCT
GTTTTGCTCAGAAGAAATGCCATCTAGTGATGATGAGGCTACTGCTGACTCTCAACATTCTACTCCTCCA
AAAAAGAAGAGAAAGGTAGAAGACCCCAAGGACTTTCCTTCAGAATTGCTAAGTTTTTTGAGTCATGCTG
TGTTTAGTAATAGAACTCTTGCTTGCTTTGCTATTTACACCACAAAGGAAAAAGCTGCACTGCTATACAA
GAAAATTATGGAAAAATATTCTGTAACCTTTATAAGTAGGCATAACAGTTATAATCATAACATACTGTTT
TTTCTTACTCCACACAGGCATAGAGTGTCTGCTATTAATAACTATGCTCAAAAATTGTGTACCTTTAGCT
TTTTAATTTGTAAAGGGGTTAATAAGGAATATTTGATGTATAGTGCCTTGACTAGAGATCATAATCAGCC
ATACCACATTTGTAGAGGTTTTACTTGCTTTAAAAAACCTCCCACACCTCCCCCTGAACCTGAAACATAA
AATGAATGCAATTGTTGTTGTTAACTTGTTTATTGCAGCTTATAATGGTTACAAATAAAGCAATAGCATC
ACAAATTTCACAAATAAAGCATTTTTTTCACTGCATTCTAGTTGTGGTTTGTCCAAACTCATCAATGTAT
CTTATCATGTCTGGATCAACTGGATAACTCAAGCTAACCAAAATCATCCCAAACTTCCCACCCCATACCC
TATTACCACTGCCAATTACCTGTGGTTTCATTTACTCTAAACCTGTGATTCCTCTGAATTATTTTCATTT
TAAAGAAATTGTATTTGTTAAATATGTACTACAAACTTAGTAGTTGGAAGGGCTAATTCACTCCCAAAGA
AGACAAGATATCCTTGATCTGTGGATCTACCACACACAAGGCTACTTCCCTGATTAGCAGAACTACACAC
CAGGGCCAGGGGTCAGATATCCACTGACCTTTGGATGGTGCTACAAGCTAGTACCAGTTGAGCCAGATAA
GGTAGAAGAGGCCAATAAAGGAGAGAACACCAGCTTGTTACACCCTGTGAGCCTGCATGGGATGGATGAC
CCGGAGAGAGAAGTGTTAGAGTGGAGGTTTGACAGCCGCCTAGCATTTCATCACGTGGCCCGAGAGCTGC
ATCCGGAGTACTTCAAGAACTGCTGATATCGAGCTTGCTACAAGGGACTTTCCGCTGGGGACTTTCCAGG
GAGGCGTGGCCTGGGCGGGACTGGGGAGTGGCGAGCCCTCAGATCCTGCATATAAGCAGCTGCTTTTTGC
CTGTACTGGGTCTCTCTGGTTAGACCAGATCTGAGCCTGGGAGCTCTCTGGCTAACTAGGGAACCCACTG
CTTAAGCCTCAATAAAGCTTGCCTTGAGTGCTTCAAGTAGTGTGTGCCCGTCTGTTGTGTGACTCTGGTA
ACTAGAGATCCCTCAGACCCTTTTAGTCAGTGTGGAAAATCTCTAGCAGTGGCGCCCGAACAGGGACTTG
AAAGCGAAAGGGAAACCAGAGGAGCTCTCTCGACGCAGGACTCGGCTTGCTGAAGCGCGCACGGCAAGAG
GCGAGGGGCGGCGACTGGTGAGTACGCCAAAAATTTTGACTAGCGGAGGCTAGAAGGAGAGAGATGGGTG
CGAGAGCGTCAGTATTAAGCGGGGGAGAATTAGATCGCGATGGGAAAAAATTCGGTTAAGGCCAGGGGGA
AAGAAAAAATATAAATTAAAACATATAGTATGGGCAAGCAGGGAGCTAGAACGATTCGCAGTTAATCCTG
GCCTGTTAGAAACATCAGAAGGCTGTAGACAAATACTGGGACAGCTACAACCATCCCTTCAGACAGGATC
AGAAGAACTTAGATCATTATATAATACAGTAGCAACCCTCTATTGTGTGCATCAAAGGATAGAGATAAAA
GACACCAAGGAAGCTTTAGACAAGATAGAGGAAGAGCAAAACAAAAGTAAGACCACCGCACAGCAAGCGG
CCGGCCGCTGATCTTCAGACCTGGAGGAGGAGATATGAGGGACAATTGGAGAAGTGAATTATATAAATAT
AAAGTAGTAAAAATTGAACCATTAGGAGTAGCACCCACCAAGGCAAAGAGAAGAGTGGTGCAGAGAGAAA
AAAGAGCAGTGGGAATAGGAGCTTTGTTCCTTGGGTTCTTGGGAGCAGCAGGAAGCACTATGGGCGCAGC
GTCAATGACGCTGACGGTACAGGCCAGACAATTATTGTCTGGTATAGTGCAGCAGCAGAACAATTTGCTG
AGGGCTATTGAGGCGCAACAGCATCTGTTGCAACTCACAGTCTGGGGCATCAAGCAGCTCCAGGCAAGAA
TCCTGGCTGTGGAAAGATACCTAAAGGATCAACAGCTCCTGGGGATTTGGGGTTGCTCTGGAAAACTCAT
TTGCACCACTGCTGTGCCTTGGAATGCTAGTTGGAGTAATAAATCTCTGGAACAGATTTGGAATCACACG
ACCTGGATGGAGTGGGACAGAGAAATTAACAATTACACAAGCTTAATACACTCCTTAATTGAAGAATCGC
AAAACCAGCAAGAAAAGAATGAACAAGAATTATTGGAATTAGATAAATGGGCAAGTTTGTGGAATTGGTT
TAACATAACAAATTGGCTGTGGTATATAAAATTATTCATAATGATAGTAGGAGGCTTGGTAGGTTTAAGA
ATAGTTTTTGCTGTACTTTCTATAGTGAATAGAGTTAGGCAGGGATATTCACCATTATCGTTTCAGACCC
ACCTCCCAACCCCGAGGGGACCCGACAGGCCCGAAGGAATAGAAGAAGAAGGTGGAGAGAGAGACAGAGA
CAGATCCATTCGATTAGTGAACGGATCTCGACGGTATCGCCAAATGGCAGTATTCATCCACAATTTTAAA
AGAAAAGGGGGGATTGGGGGGTACAGTGCAGGGGAAAGAATAGTAGACATAATAGCAACAGACATACAAA
CTAAAGAATTACAAAAACAAATTACAAAAATTCAAAATTTTCGGGTTTATTACAGGGACAGCAGAGATCC
AGTTTGGATCGATAAGCTTGATATCGAATTGGGTAGGGGAGGCGCTTTTCCCAAGGCAGTCTGGAGCATG
CGCTTTAGCAGCCCCGCTGGGCACTTGGCGCTACACAAGTGGCCTCTGGCCTCGCACACATTCCACATCC
ACCGGTAGGCGCCAACCGGCTCCGTTCTTTGGTGGCCCCTTCGCGCCACCTTCTACTCCTCCCCTAGTCA
GGAAGTTCCCCCCCGCCCCGCAGCTCGCGTCGTGCAGGACGTGACAAATGGAAGTAGCACGTCTCACTAG
TCTCGTGCAGATGGACAGCACCGCTGAGCAATGGAAGCGGGTAGGCCTTTGGGGCAGCGGCCAATAGCAG
CTTTGCTCCTTCGCTTTCTGGGCTCAGAGGCTGGGAAGGGGTGGGTCCGGGGGCGGGCTCAGGGGCGGGC
TCAGGGGCGGGGCGGGCGCCCGAAGGTCCTCCGGAGGCCCGGCATTCTGCACGCTTCAAAAGCGCACGTC
TGCCGCGCTGTTCTCCTCTTCCTCATCTCCGGGCCTTTCGAATTCTCACGCGTCAAGTGGAGCAAGGCAG
GTGGACAGTGACGCGCGCCACCATGCCCAAGAAGAAGCGCAAGGTGGGACGCGTCTGCAGGATATCAAGC
TTGCGGTACCGCGGGCCCGGGATCGCCACCATGGACAAGAAGTACAGCATCGGCCTGGCCATCGGCACCA
ACTCTGTGGGCTGGGCCGTGATCACCGACGAGTACAAGGTGCCCAGCAAGAAATTCAAGGTGCTGGGCAA
CACCGACCGGCACAGCATCAAGAAGAACCTGATCGGCGCCCTGCTGTTCGACAGCGGAGAAACAGCCGAG
GCCACCCGGCTGAAGAGAACCGCCAGAAGAAGATACACCAGACGGAAGAACCGGATCTGCTATCTGCAAG
AGATCTTCAGCAACGAGATGGCCAAGGTGGACGACAGCTTCTTCCACAGACTGGAAGAGTCCTTCCTGGT
GGAAGAGGATAAGAAGCACGAGCGGCACCCCATCTTCGGCAACATCGTGGACGAGGTGGCCTACCACGAG
AAGTACCCCACCATCTACCACCTGAGAAAGAAACTGGTGGACAGCACCGACAAGGCCGACCTGCGGCTGA
TCTATCTGGCCCTGGCCCACATGATCAAGTTCCGGGGCCACTTCCTGATCGAGGGCGACCTGAACCCCGA
CAACAGCGACGTGGACAAGCTGTTCATCCAGCTGGTGCAGACCTACAACCAGCTGTTCGAGGAAAACCCC
ATCAACGCCAGCGGCGTGGACGCCAAGGCCATCCTGTCTGCCAGACTGAGCAAGAGCAGACGGCTGGAAA
ATCTGATCGCCCAGCTGCCCGGCGAGAAGAAGAATGGCCTGTTCGGCAACCTGATTGCCCTGAGCCTGGG
CCTGACCCCCAACTTCAAGAGCAACTTCGACCTGGCCGAGGATGCCAAACTGCAGCTGAGCAAGGACACC
TACGACGACGACCTGGACAACCTGCTGGCCCAGATCGGCGACCAGTACGCCGACCTGTTTCTGGCCGCCA
AGAACCTGTCCGACGCCATCCTGCTGAGCGACATCCTGAGAGTGAACACCGAGATCACCAAGGCCCCCCT
GAGCGCCTCTATGATCAAGAGATACGACGAGCACCACCAGGACCTGACCCTGCTGAAAGCTCTCGTGCGG
CAGCAGCTGCCTGAGAAGTACAAAGAGATTTTCTTCGACCAGAGCAAGAACGGCTACGCCGGCTACATCG
ATGGCGGAGCCAGCCAGGAAGAGTTCTACAAGTTCATCAAGCCCATCCTGGAAAAGATGGACGGCACCGA
GGAACTGCTCGTGAAGCTGAACAGAGAGGACCTGCTGCGGAAGCAGCGGACCTTCGACAACGGCAGCATC
CCCCACCAGATCCACCTGGGAGAGCTGCACGCCATTCTGCGGCGGCAGGAAGATTTTTACCCATTCCTGA
AGGACAACCGGGAAAAGATCGAGAAGATCCTGACCTTCCGCATCCCCTACTACGTGGGCCCTCTGGCCAG
GGGAAACAGCAGATTCGCCTGGATGACCAGAAAGAGCGAGGAAACCATCACCCCCTGGAACTTCGAGGAA
GTGGTGGACAAGGGCGCCAGCGCCCAGAGCTTCATCGAGCGGATGACCAACTTCGATAAGAACCTGCCCA
ACGAGAAGGTGCTGCCCAAGCACAGCCTGCTGTACGAGTACTTCACCGTGTACAACGAGCTGACCAAAGT
GAAATACGTGACCGAGGGAATGAGAAAGCCCGCCTTCCTGAGCGGCGAGCAGAAAAAAGCCATCGTGGAC
CTGCTGTTCAAGACCAACCGGAAAGTGACCGTGAAGCAGCTGAAAGAGGACTACTTCAAGAAAATCGAGT
GCTTCGACTCCGTGGAAATCTCCGGCGTGGAAGATCGGTTCAACGCCTCCCTGGGCACATACCACGATCT
GCTGAAAATTATCAAGGACAAGGACTTCCTGGACAATGAGGAAAACGAGGACATTCTGGAAGATATCGTG
CTGACCCTGACACTGTTTGAGGACAGAGAGATGATCGAGGAACGGCTGAAAACCTATGCCCACCTGTTCG
ACGACAAAGTGATGAAGCAGCTGAAGCGGCGGAGATACACCGGCTGGGGCAGGCTGAGCCGGAAGCTGAT
CAACGGCATCCGGGACAAGCAGTCCGGCAAGACAATCCTGGATTTCCTGAAGTCCGACGGCTTCGCCAAC
AGAAACTTCATGCAGCTGATCCACGACGACAGCCTGACCTTTAAAGAGGACATCCAGAAAGCCCAGGTGT
CCGGCCAGGGCGATAGCCTGCACGAGCACATTGCCAATCTGGCCGGCAGCCCCGCCATTAAGAAGGGCAT
CCTGCAGACAGTGAAGGTGGTGGACGAGCTCGTGAAAGTGATGGGCCGGCACAAGCCCGAGAACATCGTG
ATCGAAATGGCCAGAGAGAACCAGACCACCCAGAAGGGACAGAAGAACAGCCGCGAGAGAATGAAGCGGA
TCGAAGAGGGCATCAAAGAGCTGGGCAGCCAGATCCTGAAAGAACACCCCGTGGAAAACACCCAGCTGCA
GAACGAGAAGCTGTACCTGTACTACCTGCAGAATGGGCGGGATATGTACGTGGACCAGGAACTGGACATC
AACCGGCTGTCCGACTACGATGTGGACGCTATCGTGCCTCAGAGCTTTCTGAAGGACGACTCCATCGATA
ACAAAGTGCTGACTCGGAGCGACAAGAACCGGGGCAAGAGCGACAACGTGCCCTCCGAAGAGGTCGTGAA
GAAGATGAAGAACTACTGGCGCCAGCTGCTGAATGCCAAGCTGATTACCCAGAGGAAGTTCGACAATCTG
ACCAAGGCCGAGAGAGGCGGCCTGAGCGAACTGGATAAGGCCGGCTTCATCAAGAGACAGCTGGTGGAAA
CCCGGCAGATCACAAAGCACGTGGCACAGATCCTGGACTCCCGGATGAACACTAAGTACGACGAGAACGA
CAAACTGATCCGGGAAGTGAAAGTGATCACCCTGAAGTCCAAGCTGGTGTCCGATTTCCGGAAGGATTTC
CAGTTTTACAAAGTGCGCGAGATCAACAACTACCACCACGCCCACGACGCCTACCTGAACGCCGTCGTGG
GAACCGCCCTGATCAAAAAGTACCCTAAGCTGGAAAGCGAGTTCGTGTACGGCGACTACAAGGTGTACGA
CGTGCGGAAGATGATCGCCAAGAGCGAGCAGGAAATCGGCAAGGCTACCGCCAAGTACTTCTTCTACAGC
AACATCATGAACTTTTTCAAGACCGAGATTACCCTGGCCAACGGCGAGATCCGGAAGCGGCCTCTGATCG
AGACAAACGGCGAAACAGGCGAGATCGTGTGGGATAAGGGCCGGGACTTTGCCACCGTGCGGAAAGTGCT
GTCTATGCCCCAAGTGAATATCGTGAAAAAGACCGAGGTGCAGACAGGCGGCTTCAGCAAAGAGTCTATC
CTGCCCAAGAGGAACAGCGACAAGCTGATCGCCAGAAAGAAGGACTGGGACCCTAAGAAGTACGGCGGCT
TCGACAGCCCCACCGTGGCCTATTCTGTGCTGGTGGTGGCCAAAGTGGAAAAGGGCAAGTCCAAGAAACT
GAAGAGTGTGAAAGAGCTGCTGGGGATCACCATCATGGAAAGAAGCAGCTTCGAGAAGAATCCCATCGAC
TTTCTGGAAGCCAAGGGCTACAAAGAAGTGAAAAAGGACCTGATCATCAAGCTGCCTAAGTACTCCCTGT
TCGAGCTGGAAAACGGCCGGAAGAGAATGCTGGCCTCTGCCGGCGAACTGCAGAAGGGAAACGAACTGGC
CCTGCCCTCCAAATATGTGAACTTCCTGTACCTGGCCAGCCACTATGAGAAGCTGAAGGGCTCCCCCGAG
GATAATGAGCAGAAACAGCTGTTTGTGGAACAGCACAAACACTACCTGGACGAGATCATCGAGCAGATCA
GCGAGTTCTCCAAGAGAGTGATCCTGGCCGACGCTAATCTGGACAAGGTGCTGAGCGCCTACAACAAGCA
CAGAGACAAGCCTATCAGAGAGCAGGCCGAGAATATCATCCACCTGTTTACCCTGACCAATCTGGGAGCC
CCTGCCGCCTTCAAGTACTTTGACACCACCATCGACCGGAAGAGGTACACCAGCACCAAAGAGGTGCTGG
ACGCCACCCTGATCCACCAGAGCATCACCGGCCTGTACGAGACACGGATCGACCTGTCTCAGCTGGGAGG
CGACGCCTATCCCTATGACGTGCCCGATTATGCCAGCCTGGGCAGCGGCTCCCCCAAGAAAAAACGCAAG
GTGGAAGATCCTAAGAAAAAGCGGAAAGTGGACGGCATTGGTAGTGGGAGCAACGGCAGCAGCGGATCCA
ACGGTCCGACTGACGCCGCGGAAGAAGAACTTTTGAGCAAGAATTATCATCTTGAGAACGAAGTGGCTCG
TCTTAAGAAAGGTTCTGGCAGTGGAGAAGAACTGCTTTCAAAGAATTACCACCTGGAAAATGAGGTAGCT
AGACTGAAAAAGGGGAGCGGAAGTGGGGAGGAGTTGCTGAGCAAAAATTATCATTTGGAGAACGAAGTAG
CACGACTAAAGAAAGGGTCCGGATCGGGTGAGGAGTTACTCTCGAAAAATTATCATCTCGAAAACGAAGT
GGCTCGGCTAAAAAAGGGCAGTGGTTCTGGAGAAGAGCTATTATCTAAAAACTACCACCTCGAAAATGAG
GTGGCACGCTTAAAAAAGGGAAGTGGCAGTGGTGAAGAGCTACTATCCAAGAATTATCATCTTGAGAACG
AGGTAGCGCGTTTGAAGAAGGGTTCCGGCTCAGGAGAGGAACTGCTCTCGAAGAACTATCATCTTGAAAA
TGAGGTCGCTCGATTAAAAAAGGGATCGGGCAGTGGTGAGGAACTACTTTCAAAGAATTACCACCTCGAA
AACGAAGTAGCTCGATTAAAGAAAGGTTCAGGGTCGGGTGAAGAATTACTGAGTAAAAATTATCATCTGG
AAAATGAGGTAGCGAGACTAAAAAAGGGGAGTGGTTCTGGCGAGGAATTGCTATCGAAAAATTATCATCT
TGAGAACGAAGTTGCTAGGCTCAAAAAGGGCTCAGGCTCAGGCACCGCGGTAAACATAGGTGGTGGAACC
GGTCCGATGGATCTACAGCGGCCGCAAGGTGGAGGTGGACCCAAGAAGAAGCGCAAGGTGGGAAGCGGAG
CTACTAACTTCAGCCTGCTGAAGCAGGCTGGAGACGTGGAGGAGAACCCTGGACCTATGGATAGATCCGG
AAAGCCTGAACTCACCGCGACGTCTGTCGAGAAGTTTCTGATCGAAAAGTTCGACAGCGTCTCCGACCTG
ATGCAGCTCTCGGAGGGCGAAGAATCTCGTGCTTTCAGCTTCGATGTAGGAGGGCGTGGATATGTCCTGC
GGGTAAATAGCTGCGCCGATGGTTTCTACAAAGATCGTTATGTTTATCGGCACTTTGCATCGGCCGCGCT
CCCGATTCCGGAAGTGCTTGACATTGGGGAATTCAGCGAGAGCCTGACCTATTGCATCTCCCGCCGTGCA
CAGGGTGTCACGTTGCAAGACCTGCCTGAAACCGAACTGCCCGCTGTTCTGCAGCCGGTCGCGGAGGCCA
TGGATGCGATCGCTGCGGCCGATCTTAGCCAGACGAGCGGGTTCGGCCCATTCGGACCGCAAGGAATCGG
TCAATACACTACATGGCGTGATTTCATATGCGCGATTGCTGATCCCCATGTGTATCACTGGCAAACTGTG
ATGGACGACACCGTCAGTGCGTCCGTCGCGCAGGCTCTCGATGAGCTGATGCTTTGGGCCGAGGACTGCC
CCGAAGTCCGGCACCTCGTGCACGCGGATTTCGGCTCCAACAATGTCCTGACGGACAATGGCCGCATAAC
AGCGGTCATTGACTGGAGCGAGGCGATGTTCGGGGATTCCCAATACGAGGTCGCCAACATCTTCTTCTGG
AGGCCGTGGTTGGCTTGTATGGAGCAGCAGACGCGCTACTTCGAGCGGAGGCATCCGGAGCTTGCAGGAT
CGCCGCGGCTCCGGGCGTATATGCTCCGCATTGGTCTTGACCAACTCTATCAGAGCTTGGTTGACGGCAA
TTTCGATGATGCAGCTTGGGCGCAGGGTCGATGCGACGCAATCGTCCGATCCGGAGCCGGGACTGTCGGG
CGTACACAAATCGCCCGCAGAAGCGCGGCCGTCTGGACCGATGGCTGTGTAGAAGTACTCGCCGATAGTG
GAAACCGACGCCCCAGCACTCGTCCGAGGGCAAAGGAATAACTTGACTTGCGGCCGCAACTCCCACCTGC
AACATGCGTGACTGACTGAGGCCGCGACTCTAGAGTCGACCTGCAGGCATGCAAGCTTGATATCAAGCTT
ATCGATAATCAACCTCTGGATTACAAAATTTGTGAAAGATTGACTGGTATTCTTAACTATGTTGCTCCTT
TTACGCTATGTGGATACGCTGCTTTAATGCCTTTGTATCATGCTATTGCTTCCCGTATGGCTTTCATTTT
CTCCTCCTTGTATAAATCCTGGTTGCTGTCTCTTTATGAGGAGTTGTGGCCCGTTGTCAGGCAACGTGGC
GTGGTGTGCACTGTGTTTGCTGACGCAACCCCCACTGGTTGGGGCATTGCCACCACCTGTCAGCTCCTTT
CCGGGACTTTCGCTTTCCCCCTCCCTATTGCCACGGCGGAACTCATCGCCGCCTGCCTTGCCCGCTGCTG
GACAGGGGCTCGGCTGTTGGGCACTGACAATTCCGTGGTGTTGTCGGGGAAATCATCGTCCTTTCCTTGG
CTGCTCGCCTGTGTTGCCACCTGGATTCTGCGCGGGACGTCCTTCTGCTACGTCCCTTCGGCCCTCAATC
CAGCGGACCTTCCTTCCCGCGGCCTGCTGCCGGCTCTGCGGCCTCTTCCGCGTCTTCGCCTTCGCCCTCA
GACGAGTCGGATCTCCCTTTGGGCCGCCTCCCCGCATCGATACCGTCGACCTCGAGGGAATTAATTCGAG
CTCGGTACC
